>Addgene plasmid #226743 | pAG26 | addgene full sequence | sequence record 450152 | Addgene NGS Result
AAGGGCTAATTCACTCCCAAAGAAGACAAGATATCCTTGATCTGTGGATCTACCACACACAAGGCTACTT
CCCTGATTAGCAGAACTACACACCAGGGCCAGGGGTCAGATATCCACTGACCTTTGGATGGTGCTACAAG
CTAGTACCAGTTGAGCCAGATAAGGTAGAAGAGGCCAATAAAGGAGAGAACACCAGCTTGTTACACCCTG
TGAGCCTGCATGGGATGGATGACCCGGAGAGAGAAGTGTTAGAGTGGAGGTTTGACAGCCGCCTAGCATT
TCATCACGTGGCCCGAGAGCTGCATCCGGAGTACTTCAAGAACTGCTGATATCGAGCTTGCTACAAGGGA
CTTTCCGCTGGGGACTTTCCAGGGAGGCGTGGCCTGGGCGGGACTGGGGAGTGGCGAGCCCTCAGATCCT
GCATATAAGCAGCTGCTTTTTGCCTGTACTGGGTCTCTCTGGTTAGACCAGATCTGAGCCTGGGAGCTCT
CTGGCTAACTAGGGAACCCACTGCTTAAGCCTCAATAAAGCTTGCCTTGAGTGCTTCAAGTAGTGTGTGC
CCGTCTGTTGTGTGACTCTGGTAACTAGAGATCCCTCAGACCCTTTTAGTCAGTGTGGAAAATCTCTAGC
AGTGGCGCCCGAACAGGGACTTGAAAGCGAAAGGGAAACCAGAGGAGCTCTCTCGACGCAGGACTCGGCT
TGCTGAAGCGCGCACGGCAAGAGGCGAGGGGCGGCGACTGGTGAGTACGCCAAAAATTTTGACTAGCGGA
GGCTAGAAGGAGAGAGATGGGTGCGAGAGCGTCAGTATTAAGCGGGGGAGAATTAGATCGCGATGGGAAA
AAATTCGGTTAAGGCCAGGGGGAAAGAAAAAATATAAATTAAAACATATAGTATGGGCAAGCAGGGAGCT
AGAACGATTCGCAGTTAATCCTGGCCTGTTAGAAACATCAGAAGGCTGTAGACAAATACTGGGACAGCTA
CAACCATCCCTTCAGACAGGATCAGAAGAACTTAGATCATTATATAATACAGTAGCAACCCTCTATTGTG
TGCATCAAAGGATAGAGATAAAAGACACCAAGGAAGCTTTAGACAAGATAGAGGAAGAGCAAAACAAAAG
TAAGACCACCGCACAGCAAGCGGCCGGCCGCTGATCTTCAGACCTGGAGGAGGAGATATGAGGGACAATT
GGAGAAGTGAATTATATAAATATAAAGTAGTAAAAATTGAACCATTAGGAGTAGCACCCACCAAGGCAAA
GAGAAGAGTGGTGCAGAGAGAAAAAAGAGCAGTGGGAATAGGAGCTTTGTTCCTTGGGTTCTTGGGAGCA
GCAGGAAGCACTATGGGCGCAGCGTCAATGACGCTGACGGTACAGGCCAGACAATTATTGTCTGGTATAG
TGCAGCAGCAGAACAATTTGCTGAGGGCTATTGAGGCGCAACAGCATCTGTTGCAACTCACAGTCTGGGG
CATCAAGCAGCTCCAGGCAAGAATCCTGGCTGTGGAAAGATACCTAAAGGATCAACAGCTCCTGGGGATT
TGGGGTTGCTCTGGAAAACTCATTTGCACCACTGCTGTGCCTTGGAATGCTAGTTGGAGTAATAAATCTC
TGGAACAGATTTGGAATCACACGACCTGGATGGAGTGGGACAGAGAAATTAACAATTACACAAGCTTAAT
ACACTCCTTAATTGAAGAATCGCAAAACCAGCAAGAAAAGAATGAACAAGAATTATTGGAATTAGATAAA
TGGGCAAGTTTGTGGAATTGGTTTAACATAACAAATTGGCTGTGGTATATAAAATTATTCATAATGATAG
TAGGAGGCTTGGTAGGTTTAAGAATAGTTTTTGCTGTACTTTCTATAGTGAATAGAGTTAGGCAGGGATA
TTCACCATTATCGTTTCAGACCCACCTCCCAACCCCGAGGGGACCCGACAGGCCCGAAGGAATAGAAGAA
GAAGGTGGAGAGAGAGACAGAGACAGATCCATTCGATTAGTGAACGGATCTCGACGGTATCGCCAAATGG
CAGTATTCATCCACAATTTTAAAAGAAAAGGGGGGATTGGGGGGTACAGTGCAGGGGAAAGAATAGTAGA
CATAATAGCAACAGACATACAAACTAAAGAATTACAAAAACAAATTACAAAAATTCAAAATTTTCGGGTT
TATTACAGGGACAGCAGAGATCCAGTTTGGATCGATAAGCTTGATATCGAATTCGGGAGGTGGTCCCTGC
AGTTACGCCAATGATAACCCCCGCCAGAAAAATCTTAGTAGCCTTCCCTTTTTGTTTTCCGTGCCCCAAC
TCGGCGGATTGACTCGGCCCCTTCCGGAAACACCCGAATCAACTTCTAGTCAAATTATTGTTCACGCCGC
AATGACCCACCCCTGGCCCGCGTCTGTGGAACTGACCCCTGGTGTACAGGAGAGTTCGCTGCTGAAAGTG
GTCCCAAAGGGGTACTAGTTTTTAAGCTCCCAACTCCCCCTCCCCCAGCGTCTGGAGGATTCCACACCCT
CGCACCGCAGGGGCGAGGAAGTGGGCGGAGTCCGGTTTTGGCGCCAGCCGCTGAGGCTGCCAAGCAGAAA
AGCCACCGCTGAGGAGACTCCGGTCACTGTCCTCGCCCCGCCTCCCCCTTCCCTCCCCTTGGGGACCACC
GGGCGCCACGCCGCGAACGGTAAGTGCCGCGGTCGTCGGCGCCTCCGCCCTCCCCCTAGGGCCCCAATTC
CCAGCGGGCGCGGCGCGCGGCCCCTCCCCCCGCCGGGCGCGCGCCCGCTGCCCCGCCCTTCGTGGCCGCC
CGGCGTGGGCGGTGCCACCCCTCCCCCCGGCGGCCCCGCGCGCAGCTCCCGGCTCCCTCCCCCTTCGGAT
GTGGCTTGAGCTGTAGGCGCGGAGGGGCTCCGGTGCCCGTCAGTGGGCAGAGCGCACATCGCCCACAGTC
CCCGAGAAGTTGGGGGGAGGGGTCGGCAATTGAACCGGTGCCTAGAGAAGGTGGCGCGGGGTAAACTGGG
AAAGTGATGTCGTGTACTGGCTCCGCCTTTTTCCCGAGGGTGGGGGAGAACCGTATATAAGTGCAGTAGT
CGCCGTGAACGTTCTTTTTCGCAACGGGTTTGCCGCCAGAACACAGGTAAGTGCCGTGTGTGGTTCCCGC
GGGCCTGGCCTCTTTACGGGTTATGGCCCTTGCGTGCCTTGAATTACTTCCACCTGGCTGCAGTACGTGA
TTCTTGATCCCGAGCTTCGGGTTGGAAGTGGGTGGGAGAGTTCGAGGCCTTGCGCTTAAGGAGCCCCTTC
GCCTCGTGCTTGAGTTGAGGCCTGGCCTGGGCGCTGGGGCCGCCGCGTGCGAATCTGGTGGCACCTTCGC
GCCTGTCTCGCTGCTTTCGATAAGTCTCTAGCCATTTAAAATTTTTGATGACCTGCTGCGACGCTTTTTT
TCTGGCAAGATAGTCTTGTAAATGCGGGCCAAGATCTGCACACTGGTATTTCGGTTTTTGGGGCCGCGGG
CGGCGACGGGGCCCGTGCGTCCCAGCGCACATGTTCGGCGAGGCGGGGCCTGCGAGCGCGGCCACCGAGA
ATCGGACGGGGGTAGTCTCAAGCTGGCCGGCCTGCTCTGGTGCCTGGCCTCGCGCCGCCGTGTATCGCCC
CGCCCTGGGCGGCAAGGCTGGCCCGGTCGGCACCAGTTGCGTGAGCGGAAAGATGGCCGCTTCCCGGCCC
TGCTGCAGGGAGCTCAAAATGGAGGACGCGGCGCTCGGGAGAGCGGGCGGGTGAGTCACCCACACAAAGG
AAAAGGGCCTTTCCGTCCTCAGCCGTCGCTTCATGTGACTCCACGGAGTACCGGGCGCCGTCCAGGCACC
TCGATTAGTTCTCGAGCTTTTGGAGTACGTCGTCTTTAGGTTGGGGGGAGGGGTTTTATGCGATGGAGTT
TCCCCACACTGAGTGGGTGGAGACTGAAGTTAGGCCAGCTTGGCACTTGATGTAATTCTCCTTGGAATTT
GCCCTTTTTGAGTTTGGATCTTGGTTCATTCTCAAGCCTCAGACAGTGGTTCAAAGTTTTTTTCTTCCAT
TTCAGGTGTCGTGGAATTCTCACGCGTCTGCAGGATATCAAGCTTGCGGTACCGCGGGCCCGGCCACCAT
GTTTCGTCTGAACTCACTTTCTGCTTTGGCAGAACTGGCTGTGGGTTCTCGATGGTACCATGGAGGATCA
CAGCCCATCCAGATCCGGCGAAGACTAATGATGGTGGCTTTCCTGGGAGCATCTGCAGTAACTGCAAGTA
CTGGTCTTTTGTGGAAGAGGGCCCATGCAGAATCTCCAATGAGCAAAGGCGAGGAGCTGTTCACAGGCGT
GGTGCCAATCCTGGTGGAGCTGGACGGCGACGTGAACGGCCACAAATTCAGCGTGAGAGGCGAGGGCGAG
GGCGACGCCACAATCGGCAAACTGACACTGAAATTCATCTGCACAACAGGCAAACTGCCAGTGCCCTGGC
CAACACTAGTGACAACACTGACATACGGCGTGCAGTGCTTCAGCAGATATCCGGACCACATGAAAAGACA
CGACTTCTTCAAAAGCGCCATGCCAGAGGGCTACGTGCAGGAGAGAACAATCAGCTTCAAAGACGACGGC
AAATACAAAACAAGAGCCGTGGTGAAATTCGAGGGCGACACACTGGTGAACAGAATCGAGCTGAAAGGCA
CAGACTTCAAAGAGGACGGCAACATCCTGGGCCACAAACTGGAGTACAACTTCAACAGCCACAACGTGTA
CATCACAGCCAACAAACAGAAAAACGGCATCAAAGCCAACTTCACAGTGAGACACAACGTGGAGGACGGC
AGCGTGCAGCTCGCCGACCACTACCAGCAGAACACACCAATCGGCGACGGCCCAGTGCTGCTGCCAGACA
ACCACTACCTGAGCACACAGACAGTGCTGAGCAAAGACCCAAACGAGAAATAATAATAAGGCCGCGACTC
TAGAGTCGACCTGCAGGCATGCAAGCTTGATATCAAGCTTATCGATAATCAACCTCTGGATTACAAAATT
TGTGAAAGATTGACTGGTATTCTTAACTATGTTGCTCCTTTTACGCTATGTGGATACGCTGCTTTAATGC
CTTTGTATCATGCTATTGCTTCCCGTATGGCTTTCATTTTCTCCTCCTTGTATAAATCCTGGTTGCTGTC
TCTTTATGAGGAGTTGTGGCCCGTTGTCAGGCAACGTGGCGTGGTGTGCACTGTGTTTGCTGACGCAACC
CCCACTGGTTGGGGCATTGCCACCACCTGTCAGCTCCTTTCCGGGACTTTCGCTTTCCCCCTCCCTATTG
CCACGGCGGAACTCATCGCCGCCTGCCTTGCCCGCTGCTGGACAGGGGCTCGGCTGTTGGGCACTGACAA
TTCCGTGGTGTTGTCGGGGAAATCATCGTCCTTTCCTTGGCTGCTCGCCTGTGTTGCCACCTGGATTCTG
CGCGGGACGTCCTTCTGCTACGTCCCTTCGGCCCTCAATCCAGCGGACCTTCCTTCCCGCGGCCTGCTGC
CGGCTCTGCGGCCTCTTCCGCGTCTTCGCCTTCGCCCTCAGACGAGTCGGATCTCCCTTTGGGCCGCCTC
CCCGCATCGATACCGTCGACCTCGAGGGAATTAATTCGAGCTCGGTACCTTTAAGACCAATGACTTACAA
GGCAGCTGTAGATCTTAGCCACTTTTTAAAAGAAAAGGGGGGACTGGAAGGGCTAATTCACTCCCAACGA
AGACAAGATCTGCTTTTTGCTTGTACTGGGTCTCTCTGGTTAGACCAGATCTGAGCCTGGGAGCTCTCTG
GCTAACTAGGGAACCCACTGCTTAAGCCTCAATAAAGCTTGCCTTGAGTGCTTCAAGTAGTGTGTGCCCG
TCTGTTGTGTGACTCTGGTAACTAGAGATCCCTCAGACCCTTTTAGTCAGTGTGGAAAATCTCTAGCAGC
ATCTAGAATTAATTCCGTGTATTCTATAGTGTCACCTAAATCGTATGTGTATGATACATAAGGTTATGTA
TTAATTGTAGCCGCGTTCTAACGACAATATGTACAAGCCTAATTGTGTAGCATCTGGCTTACTGAAGCAG
ACCCTATCATCTCTCTCGTAAACTGCCGTCAGAGTCGGTTTGGTTGGACGAACCTTCTGAGTTTCTGGTA
ACGCCGTCCCGCACCCGGAAATGGTCAGCGAACCAATCAGCAGGGTCATCGCTAGCCAGATCCTCTACGC
CGGACGCATCGTGGCCGGCATCACCGGCGCCACAGGTGCGGTTGCTGGCGCCTATATCGCCGACATCACC
GATGGGGAAGATCGGGCTCGCCACTTCGGGCTCATGAGCGCTTGTTTCGGCGTGGGTATGGTGGCAGGCC
CCGTGGCCGGGGGACTGTTGGGCGCCATCTCCTTGCATGCACCATTCCTTGCGGCGGCGGTGCTCAACGG
CCTCAACCTACTACTGGGCTGCTTCCTAATGCAGGAGTCGCATAAGGGAGAGCGTCGAATGGTGCACTCT
CAGTACAATCTGCTCTGATGCCGCATAGTTAAGCCAGCCCCGACACCCGCCAACACCCGCTGACGCGCCC
TGACGGGCTTGTCTGCTCCCGGCATCCGCTTACAGACAAGCTGTGACCGTCTCCGGGAGCTGCATGTGTC
AGAGGTTTTCACCGTCATCACCGAAACGCGCGAGACGAAAGGGCCTCGTGATACGCCTATTTTTATAGGT
TAATGTCATGATAATAATGGTTTCTTAGACGTCAGGTGGCACTTTTCGGGGAAATGTGCGCGGAACCCCT
ATTTGTTTATTTTTCTAAATACATTCAAATATGTATCCGCTCATGAGACAATAACCCTGATAAATGCTTC
AATAATATTGAAAAAGGAAGAGTATGAGTATTCAACATTTCCGTGTCGCCCTTATTCCCTTTTTTGCGGC
ATTTTGCCTTCCTGTTTTTGCTCACCCAGAAACGCTGGTGAAAGTAAAAGATGCTGAAGATCAGTTGGGT
GCACGAGTGGGTTACATCGAACTGGATCTCAACAGCGGTAAGATCCTTGAGAGTTTTCGCCCCGAAGAAC
GTTTTCCAATGATGAGCACTTTTAAAGTTCTGCTATGTGGCGCGGTATTATCCCGTATTGACGCCGGGCA
AGAGCAACTCGGTCGCCGCATACACTATTCTCAGAATGACTTGGTTGAGTACTCACCAGTCACAGAAAAG
CATCTTACGGATGGCATGACAGTAAGAGAATTATGCAGTGCTGCCATAACCATGAGTGATAACACTGCGG
CCAACTTACTTCTGACAACGATCGGAGGACCGAAGGAGCTAACCGCTTTTTTGCACAACATGGGGGATCA
TGTAACTCGCCTTGATCGTTGGGAACCGGAGCTGAATGAAGCCATACCAAACGACGAGCGTGACACCACG
ATGCCTGTAGCAATGGCAACAACGTTGCGCAAACTATTAACTGGCGAACTACTTACTCTAGCTTCCCGGC
AACAATTAATAGACTGGATGGAGGCGGATAAAGTTGCAGGACCACTTCTGCGCTCGGCCCTTCCGGCTGG
CTGGTTTATTGCTGATAAATCTGGAGCCGGTGAGCGTGGGTCTCGCGGTATCATTGCAGCACTGGGGCCA
GATGGTAAGCCCTCCCGTATCGTAGTTATCTACACGACGGGGAGTCAGGCAACTATGGATGAACGAAATA
GACAGATCGCTGAGATAGGTGCCTCACTGATTAAGCATTGGTAACTGTCAGACCAAGTTTACTCATATAT
ACTTTAGATTGATTTAAAACTTCATTTTTAATTTAAAAGGATCTAGGTGAAGATCCTTTTTGATAATCTC
ATGACCAAAATCCCTTAACGTGAGTTTTCGTTCCACTGAGCGTCAGACCCCGTAGAAAAGATCAAAGGAT
CTTCTTGAGATCCTTTTTTTCTGCGCGTAATCTGCTGCTTGCAAACAAAAAAACCACCGCTACCAGCGGT
GGTTTGTTTGCCGGATCAAGAGCTACCAACTCTTTTTCCGAAGGTAACTGGCTTCAGCAGAGCGCAGATA
CCAAATACTGTTCTTCTAGTGTAGCCGTAGTTAGGCCACCACTTCAAGAACTCTGTAGCACCGCCTACAT
ACCTCGCTCTGCTAATCCTGTTACCAGTGGCTGCTGCCAGTGGCGATAAGTCGTGTCTTACCGGGTTGGA
CTCAAGACGATAGTTACCGGATAAGGCGCAGCGGTCGGGCTGAACGGGGGGTTCGTGCACACAGCCCAGC
TTGGAGCGAACGACCTACACCGAACTGAGATACCTACAGCGTGAGCTATGAGAAAGCGCCACGCTTCCCG
AAGGGAGAAAGGCGGACAGGTATCCGGTAAGCGGCAGGGTCGGAACAGGAGAGCGCACGAGGGAGCTTCC
AGGGGGAAACGCCTGGTATCTTTATAGTCCTGTCGGGTTTCGCCACCTCTGACTTGAGCGTCGATTTTTG
TGATGCTCGTCAGGGGGGCGGAGCCTATGGAAAAACGCCAGCAACGCGGCCTTTTTACGGTTCCTGGCCT
TTTGCTGGCCTTTTGCTCACATGTTCTTTCCTGCGTTATCCCCTGATTCTGTGGATAACCGTATTACCGC
CTTTGAGTGAGCTGATACCGCTCGCCGCAGCCGAACGACCGAGCGCAGCGAGTCAGTGAGCGAGGAAGCG
GAAGAGCGCCCAATACGCAAACCGCCTCTCCCCGCGCGTTGGCCGATTCATTAATGCAGCTGTGGAATGT
GTGTCAGTTAGGGTGTGGAAAGTCCCCAGGCTCCCCAGCAGGCAGAAGTATGCAAAGCATGCATCTCAAT
TAGTCAGCAACCAGGTGTGGAAAGTCCCCAGGCTCCCCAGCAGGCAGAAGTATGCAAAGCATGCATCTCA
ATTAGTCAGCAACCATAGTCCCGCCCCTAACTCCGCCCATCCCGCCCCTAACTCCGCCCAGTTCCGCCCA
TTCTCCGCCCCATGGCTGACTAATTTTTTTTATTTATGCAGAGGCCGAGGCCGCCTCGGCCTCTGAGCTA
TTCCAGAAGTAGTGAGGAGGCTTTTTTGGAGGCCTAGGCTTTTGCAAAAAGCTTGGACACAAGACAGGCT
TGCGAGATATGTTTGAGAATACCACTTTATCCCGCGTCAGGGAGAGGCAGTGCGTAAAAAGACGCGGACT
CATGTGAAATACTGGTTTTTAGTGCGCCAGATCTCTATAATCTCGCGCAACCTATTTTCCCCTCGAACAC
TTTTTAAGCCGTAGATAAACAGGCTGGGACACTTCACATGAGCGAAAAATACATCGTCACCTGGGACATG
TTGCAGATCCATGCACGTAAACTCGCAAGCCGACTGATGCCTTCTGAACAATGGAAAGGCATTATTGCCG
TAAGCCGTGGCGGTCTGTACCGGGTGCGTTACTGGCGCGTGAACTGGGTATTCGTCATGTCGATACCGTT
TGTATTTCCAGCTACGATCACGACAACCAGCGCGAGCTTAAAGTGCTGAAACGCGCAGAAGGCGATGGCG
AAGGCTTCATCGTTATTGATGACCTGGTGGATACCGGTGGTACTGCGGTTGCGATTCGTGAAATGTATCC
AAAAGCGCACTTTGTCACCATCTTCGCAAAACCGGCTGGTCGTCCGCTGGTTGATGACTATGTTGTTGAT
ATCCCGCAAGATACCTGGATTGAACAGCCGTGGGATATGGGCGTCGTATTCGTCCCGCCAATCTCCGGTC
GCTAATCTTTTCAACGCCTGGCACTGCCGGGCGTTGTTCTTTTTAACTTCAGGCGGGTTACAATAGTTTC
CAGTAAGTATTCTGGAGGCTGCATCCATGACACAGGCAAACCTGAGCGAAACCCTGTTCAAACCCCGCTT
TAAACATCCTGAAACCTCGACGCTAGTCCGCCGCTTTAATCACGGCGCACAACCGCCTGTGCAGTCGGCC
CTTGATGGTAAAACCATCCCTCACTGGTATCGCATGATTAACCGTCTGATGTGGATCTGGCGCGGCATTG
ACCCACGCGAAATCCTCGACGTCCAGGCACGTATTGTGATGAGCGATGCCGAACGTACCGACGATGATTT
ATACGATACGGTGATTGGCTACCGTGGCGGCAACTGGATTTATGAGTGGGCCCCGGATCTTTGTGAAGGA
ACCTTACTTCTGTGGTGTGACATAATTGGACAAACTACCTACAGAGATTTAAAGCTCTAAGGTAAATATA
AAATTTTTAAGTGTATAATGTGTTAAACTACTGATTCTAATTGTTTGTGTATTTTAGATTCCAACCTATG
GAACTGATGAATGGGAGCAGTGGTGGAATGCCTTTAATGAGGAAAACCTGTTTTGCTCAGAAGAAATGCC
ATCTAGTGATGATGAGGCTACTGCTGACTCTCAACATTCTACTCCTCCAAAAAAGAAGAGAAAGGTAGAA
GACCCCAAGGACTTTCCTTCAGAATTGCTAAGTTTTTTGAGTCATGCTGTGTTTAGTAATAGAACTCTTG
CTTGCTTTGCTATTTACACCACAAAGGAAAAAGCTGCACTGCTATACAAGAAAATTATGGAAAAATATTC
TGTAACCTTTATAAGTAGGCATAACAGTTATAATCATAACATACTGTTTTTTCTTACTCCACACAGGCAT
AGAGTGTCTGCTATTAATAACTATGCTCAAAAATTGTGTACCTTTAGCTTTTTAATTTGTAAAGGGGTTA
ATAAGGAATATTTGATGTATAGTGCCTTGACTAGAGATCATAATCAGCCATACCACATTTGTAGAGGTTT
TACTTGCTTTAAAAAACCTCCCACACCTCCCCCTGAACCTGAAACATAAAATGAATGCAATTGTTGTTGT
TAACTTGTTTATTGCAGCTTATAATGGTTACAAATAAAGCAATAGCATCACAAATTTCACAAATAAAGCA
TTTTTTTCACTGCATTCTAGTTGTGGTTTGTCCAAACTCATCAATGTATCTTATCATGTCTGGATCAACT
GGATAACTCAAGCTAACCAAAATCATCCCAAACTTCCCACCCCATACCCTATTACCACTGCCAATTACCT
GTGGTTTCATTTACTCTAAACCTGTGATTCCTCTGAATTATTTTCATTTTAAAGAAATTGTATTTGTTAA
ATATGTACTACAAACTTAGTAGTTGG
Features (pLannotate 1.2.2; 34 found; start..end, strand, type, name):
    374..631     +  LTR            5' LTR (truncated): truncated 5' long terminal repeat (LTR) from HIV-1
    678..803     +  misc_feature   HIV-1 Ψ: packaging signal of human immunodeficiency virus type 1
    787..1125    +  CDS            HIV-1 gag (fragment): gag protein from human immunodeficiency virus 1; gag
   1300..1533    +  misc_feature   RRE: The Rev response element (RRE) of HIV-1 allows for Rev-dependent mRNA export from the nucleus to the cytoplasm.
   1910..2010    +  CDS            Rev (fragment): human immunodeficiency virus 1 (HIV-1) Rev protein; rev; enhances nuclear export of unspliced and incompletely spliced viral mRNAs
   2047..2164    +  misc_feature   cPPT/CTS: central polypurine tract and central termination sequence of HIV-1
   2201..2224    -  misc_feature   MCS (fragment): pBluescript multiple cloning site
   2915..3126    +  promoter       EF-1α core promoter: core promoter for human elongation factor EF-1α
   3127..4065    +  intron         EF-1α intron A: intron upstream of the start codon of human EF-1α
   4129..4308    +  CDS            MICU1 (fragment): MICU1_HUMAN - Also known as CALC From Homo sapiens (Human).
   4312..4986    +  CDS            Trp-less GFP: Trp-less GFP is a fluorescent protein published in 2012, derived from Aequorea victoria.
   4999..5017    +  misc_feature   MCS (fragment): pBluescript multiple cloning site
   5017..5605    +  misc_feature   WPRE: woodchuck hepatitis virus posttranscriptional regulatory element
   5606..5628    +  misc_feature   MCS (fragment): pBluescript multiple cloning site
   5645..5713    +  CDS            nef (fragment): NEF_HV1Z2 - Experimental evidence at protein level: Swiss-Prot protein existence level 1. Extracellular Nef protein targets CD4(+) T-lymphocytes for apoptosis by interacting with CXCR4 surface receptors. From Human immunodeficiency virus type 1 group M subtype D (isolate Z2/CDC-Z34) (HIV-1).
   5715..5948    +  LTR            3' LTR (ΔU3): self-inactivating 3' long terminal repeat (LTR) from HIV-1
   5973..5991    -  promoter       SP6 promoter: promoter for bacteriophage SP6 RNA polymerase
   6219..6498    +  CDS            TcR (fragment): tetracycline efflux protein; tet; confers resistance to tetracycline
   6499..6547    -  misc_feature   bom (fragment): basis of mobility region from pBR322
   6649..6684    -  CDS            rop (fragment): Rop protein, which maintains plasmids at low copy number; rop
   6779..6883    +  promoter       AmpR promoter: bla
   6884..7744    +  CDS            AmpR: β-lactamase; bla; confers resistance to ampicillin, carbenicillin, and related antibiotics
   7915..8503    +  rep_origin     ori: high-copy-number ColE1/pMB1/pBR322/pUC origin of replication
   8686..8742    +  CDS            lacI (fragment): lac repressor; lacI; The lac repressor binds to the lac operator to inhibit transcription in E. coli. This inhibition can be relieved by adding lactose or isopropyl-β-D-thiogalactopyranoside (IPTG).
   8749..9078    +  promoter       SV40 promoter: SV40 enhancer and early promoter
   9278..9397    +  CDS            gpt (fragment): XGPT_ECOLI - Also known as gpp, gxu. Experimental evidence at protein level: Swiss-Prot protein existence level 1. Purine salvage pathway enzyme that catalyzes the transfer of the ribosyl-5-phosphate group from 5-phospho-alpha-D-ribose 1- diphosphate (PRPP) to the N9 position of the 6-oxopurines guanine and xanthine to form the corresponding ribonucleotides GMP (guanosine 5'- monophosphate) and XMP (xanthosine 5'-monophosphate), with the release of PPi. To a lesser extent, also acts on hypoxanthine (PubMed:9100006, PubMed:3886014). Does not ribophosphorylate adenine (PubMed:3886014). From Esch
   9397..9732    +  CDS            gpt (fragment): XGPT_ECOLI - Also known as gpp, gxu. Experimental evidence at protein level: Swiss-Prot protein existence level 1. Purine salvage pathway enzyme that catalyzes the transfer of the ribosyl-5-phosphate group from 5-phospho-alpha-D-ribose 1- diphosphate (PRPP) to the N9 position of the 6-oxopurines guanine and xanthine to form the corresponding ribonucleotides GMP (guanosine 5'- monophosphate) and XMP (xanthosine 5'-monophosphate), with the release of PPi. To a lesser extent, also acts on hypoxanthine (PubMed:9100006, PubMed:3886014). Does not ribophosphorylate adenine (PubMed:3886014). From Esch
   9827..10132   +  CDS            frsA (fragment): FRSA_ECOLI - Also known as yafA. Experimental evidence at protein level: Swiss-Prot protein existence level 1. Catalyzes the hydrolysis of esters (PubMed:15808744). Displays esterase activity toward pNP-butyrate (PubMed:15808744). May stimulate mixed-acid fermentation by acting as a fermentation/respiration switch that down-regulates respiration and up- regulates fermentation rates (PubMed:15169777). From Escherichia coli (strain K12).
  10136..10210   +  CDS            small t antigen (fragment): SV40 (simian virus 40) small t antigen
  10212..10277   +  intron         small t intron: SV40 (simian virus 40) small t antigen intron
  10407..10427   +  CDS            SV40 NLS: nuclear localization signal of SV40 (simian virus 40) large T antigen
  10746..10829   +  CDS            large T antigen (fragment): large T antigen from SV40 (simian virus 40)
  10852..10986   +  polyA_signal   SV40 poly(A) signal: SV40 polyadenylation signal
  11153..326     +  CDS            nef (fragment) (across the origin): NEF_HV1BR - Experimental evidence at protein level: Swiss-Prot protein existence level 1. Extracellular Nef protein targets CD4(+) T-lymphocytes for apoptosis by interacting with CXCR4 surface receptors (PubMed:14990729). From Human immunodeficiency virus type 1 group M subtype B (isolate BRU/LAI) (HIV-1).
