[The description below was written by a language model from this plasmid's Addgene catalogue record and pLannotate feature annotations shown in this document.]
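Description:
pAG26 is an HIV-1-derived lentiviral transfer plasmid built on the MH0006 backbone and designed to express a mitochondrial intermembrane space reporter in mammalian cells. It is propagated in E. coli at high copy from a ColE1/pUC-type origin with ampicillin selection through the β-lactamase gene. The annotated viral elements are a truncated 5' LTR, the Ψ packaging signal with an adjoining gag fragment, the Rev response element for Rev-dependent nuclear export of the genomic RNA, the cPPT/CTS, and a ΔU3 self-inactivating 3' LTR that silences LTR promoter activity after integration. Outside the LTRs the backbone carries remnants of older vectors. These include an SV40 promoter followed by E. coli gpt fragments and SV40 small t intron and polyadenylation sequences, along with short tetracycline resistance, rop and bom fragments. None of these would be packaged into virus.

The payload sits between the cPPT and the 3' LTR. The human EF-1α core promoter with its intron A drives a short fragment of human MICU1, recorded as its targeting sequence, fused at its C terminus to GFP1-10. The automated annotation labels this part as a Trp-less GFP variant, presumably the nearest database match. A WPRE downstream enhances transcript stability and expression. GFP1-10 is the large, non-fluorescent portion of split GFP. Delivered to the intermembrane space by the MICU1 sequence, it can fluoresce only when complemented by a GFP11 strand on another protein exposed to the same compartment. This suits it to reporting the localisation or topology of mitochondrial proteins, in line with the associated work on outer membrane protein insertion. No mammalian selection marker is annotated within the proviral region.
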