Addgene plasmid #226743: pAG26
Purpose: Expresses a reporter for a mitochondrial intermembrane space protein
Depositing lab: Jonathan Weissman. Depositing organization: Whitehead Institute for Biomedical Research. Publication: MTCH2 is a mitochondrial outer membrane protein insertase. Guna A, Stevens TA, Inglis AJ, Replogle JM, Esantsi TK, Muthukumar G, Shaffer KCL, Wang ML, Pogson AN, Jones JJ, Lomenick B, Chou TF, Weissman JS, Voorhees RM. Science. 2022 Oct 21;378(6617):317-322. doi: 10.1126/science.add1856. Epub 2022 Oct 20. PubMed 36264797.
Backbone
  Vector backbone: MH0006
  Vector type: Lentiviral
Growth in bacteria
  Bacterial resistance: Ampicillin, 100 μg/mL
  Growth temperature: 37°C
  Growth strain: NEB Stable
  Copy number: High Copy
Gene/Insert
  Gene/Insert name: MICU1 (targeting sequence)
  Species: H. sapiens (human)
  Insert size (bp): 825
  Entrez Gene: MICU1 (a.k.a. CALC, CBARA1, EFHA3, MPXPS, ara CALC)
  Tag / fusion protein: GFP1-10 (C terminal on insert)
  Cloning method: Gibson Cloning
Terms and licenses: Academic/Nonprofit Terms; Industry Terms: Not Available to Industry
Depositor comments: Please also see the paper Triaging of α-helical proteins to the mitochondrial outer membrane by distinct chaperone machinery based on substrate topology, Mol Cell . 2024 Mar 21;84(6):1101-1119.e9. doi: 10.1016/j.molcel.2024.01.028. Epub 2024 Feb 29. https://pubmed.ncbi.nlm.nih.gov/38428433/
How to cite: pAG26 was a gift from Jonathan Weissman (Addgene plasmid # 226743 ; http://n2t.net/addgene:226743 ; RRID:Addgene_226743)
